>Addgene plasmid #191041 | pEY37 | addgene full sequence | sequence record 375964 | Addgene NGS Result
TCACACAGGAAACAGCTATGACCATGATTACGCCAAGCTGTAAGTTTAAACATGATCTTACTAACTAACT
ATTCTCATTTAAATTTTCAGAGCTTAAAAATGGCTGAAATCACTCACAACGATGGATACGCTAACAACTT
GGAAATGAAATAAGCTTGCATGCCTGCAGTGGAAGTGAAGCATCAGAAAATTAATAACTATAATAATAAT
AATAAAAAAGATCCCGAGTAATAATCGTTAACTGTATTGAAAAAAAGCAGGAAGACATGAACGGGCTTAC
ACTCACTGGTATAAAAACTGAATAAATTGTTGACGCTTTTTGTATGAACCTTGTTTATGTGATGATGCAA
AAAATCTGATACGATAACAATTTTATATTAACAAATTAATAGAAACATGCTAATCGTGTTTTTTTCAACC
GCTCTTGAAAAATTGAATAGAAAATTTGAACTGAATGCTTGGATTTTTTAATTCACAAAATGTTTAGAGC
TTATATACTATTGGAATACTGTAGACTAAGCCTAAAAAACTAGTCTCATATCTTCTATTAGAGTATTACG
TACTTAATGACGAGCAGTACTGCAGAAATTTTAATGAATTCATGATATATTTTTGGGTAAAAGTGGATTG
AAAAGTTGACCAATTACCGAGTACTATATATTTTCTTTTATGTTACCCAAACTGATCCCCCAAACTTCTC
CAACAACTTATCAGGTCGAGAAAGCTATTGCATATTCTGATTTCACGTCAGCTCCTAAAAAACCTAACGC
ACATTTTATATAGGGAATTACAAGTTTCTAGTTCAAATAATCATGTTGTGAAGTTACGAAATTTGAAATA
GTCTCAAATTAACATGAAATAGTCTCAAATTAACATGAACCTGCATGAAAATACTCCATGCATCACCGTG
AGAAAACACAACCAATTTGGACTCATTGTTGATAGAGTTACGTGTCGATTTAGAATAGTCCGTGCACCCG
TGAAATTATTGTGCACTCAAACTTTACTTTACTCATTTTTCGTTTTTCATTTTTCAAATATCGAATTCAT
GTGTGAGCTAGAATCAAAATATGCCTTGAAGATTCCCAATCTTATACAATTGAAGTGACAACGCGCATTC
AAGCAGATCTCAGACTTTTGTTTTCCAAATCCCTTAACACAATACTAAAAGGAAGGTTTTAAATGAAGAT
TATTATATTTGTCTGGCGATTTTTTTTTATCAGACAATACAAAAGAGAATAGTTCCTATATAAAGTAGCA
GAAATTTTTTTTTATTCGAACTCATCTCTAAGATTTTTGACTGCAAGACTCGTTATCGCGTAATTCAAGT
AAGTTTTGAAAAATGCTCGTACGCAATTTTTCAATTGAAAGCGACATCATTCAATGAATACGTTAACAAA
TTTGATAATCGCGAGTTGTGTAGTCTATTCTTGACATTTCGTCACAACTTTTTACAAATATTACCATTTC
AAATTGTCTAACAGAACAAATTTCGAATCGTTTTTAAACAAACGGTAAGACAAATTTCCGGGTATACGTG
CTAAAAACTTGTTCTAAGACCATAAGAATACATATTTTTCGGACCCGGGATTGGCCAAAGGACCCAAAGG
TATGTTTCGAATGATACTAACATAACATAGAACATTTTCAGGAGGACCCTTGCTTGGAGGGTACCGAGCT
CAGAAAAAATGACCGCTCCAAAGAAGAAGCGCAAGGTTCCAGTCGAGAAGATGACTGCCCCAAAAAAGAA
ACGTAAGGTCCCGCGGGTAAGTTTAAACAGTTCGGTACTAACTAACCATACATATTTAAATTTTCAGCGC
GCTGTGTCAAAAGGAGAAGAGCTTATTAAGGAGAATATGCGTTCCAAGCTCTACCTCGAGGGATCCGTCA
ACGGACACCAATTCAAGTGCACCCACGAGGGAGAGGGAAAGCCATACGAGGGAAAGCAAACCAACCGTAT
CAAGGTCGTCGAGGGAGGACCACTCCCATTCGCCTTCGACATCCTCGCCACCCACTTCATGTACGGATCC
AAGGTAAGTTTAAACATATATATACTAACTAACCCTGATTATTTAAATTTTCAGGTCTTCATCAAGTACC
CAGCCGACCTCCCAGACTACTTCAAGCAATCCTTCCCAGAGGGATTCACCTGGGAGCGTGTCATGGTCTT
CGAGGACGGAGGAGTCCTCACCGCCACCCAAGACACCTCCCTCCAAGACGGAGAGCTCATCTACAACGTC
AAGGTCCGTGGAGTCAACTTCCCAGCCAACGGACCAGTCATGCAAAAGAAGACCCTCGGATGGGAGCCAT
CCACCGAGACCATGTACCCAGCCGACGGAGGACTCGAGGGACGTTGCGACAAGGTAAGTTTAAACATGAT
TTTACTAACTAACTAATCTGATTTAAATTTTCAGGCCCTCAAGCTCGTCGGAGGAGGACACCTCCACGTC
AACTTCAAGACCACCTACAAGTCCAAGAAGCCAGTCAAGATGCCAGGAGTCCACTACGTCGACCGTCGTC
TCGAGCGTATCAAGGAGGCCGACAACGAGACCTACGTCGAGCAATACGAGCACGCCGTCGCCCGTTACTC
CAACCTCGGAGGAGGAATGGACGAGCTCTACAAGCCTAGGATACCGGTGGGTGAAGACCCACCAAAGCCA
TCTGCCAAGGGAGCCAAGAAGGCCGCCAAGACCGTTACGAAGCCAAAGGACGGAAAGAAGAGACGTCATG
CCCGTAAGGAATCATACTCCGTCTACATCTACCGTGTCCTCAAGCAAGTTCATCCAGACACTGGAGTTTC
CTCCAAAGCCATGTCTATCATGAACTCTTTTGTCAACGATGTCTTCGAGCGTATTGCTGCTGAAGCATCC
CGTCTTGCTCACTACAACAAGCGTTCCACAATCTCATCCCGCGAAATTCAGACCGCTGTCCGTCTGATCC
TTCCAGGAGAGCTTGCCAAGCACGCCGTGTCTGAGGGAACCAAGGCCGTTACCAAGTACACTTCCAGCAA
GTAGGAATTCCAACTGAGCGCCGGTCGCTACCATTACCAACTTGTCTGGTGTCAAAAATAATAGGGGCCG
CTGTCATCAGAGTAAGTTTAAACTGAGTTCTACTAACTAACGAGTAATATTTAAATTTTCAGCATCTCGC
GCCCGTGCCTCTGACTTCTAAGTCCAATTACTCTTCAACATCCCTACATGCTCTTTCTCCCTGTGCTCCC
ACCCCCTATTTTTGTTATTATCAAAAAACTTCTCTTAATTTCTTTGTTTTTTAGCTTCTTTTAAGTCACC
TCTAACAATGAAATTGTGTAGATTCAAAAATAGAATTAATTCGTAATAAAAAGTCGAAAAAAATTGTGCT
CCCTCCCCCCATTAATAATAATTCTATCCCAAAATCTACACAATGTTCTGTGTACACTTCTTATGTTTTT
TACTTCTGATAAATTTTTTTGAAACATCATAGAAAAAACCGCACACAAAATACCTTATCATATGTTACGT
TTCAGTTTATGACCGCAATTTTTATTTCTTCGCACGTCTGGGCCTCTCATGACGTCAAATCATGCTCATC
GTGAAAAAGTTTTGGAGTATTTTTGGAATTTTTCAATCAAGTGAAAGTTTATGAAATTAATTTTCCTGCT
TTTGCTTTTTGGGGTTTCCCCTATTGTTTGTCAAGATTTCGAGGACGGCGTTTTTCTTGCTAAAATCACA
AGTATTGATGAGCACGATGCAAGAAAGATCGGAAGAAGGTTTGGGTTTGAGGCTCAGTGGAAGGTGAGTA
GAAGTTGATAATTTGAAAGTGGAGTAGTGTCTATGGGGTTTTTGCCTTAAATGACAGAATACATTCCCAA
TATACCAAACATAACTGTTTCCTACTAGTCGGCCGTACGGGCCCTTTCGTCTCGCGCGTTTCGGTGATGA
CGGTGAAAACCTCTGACACATGCAGCTCCCGGAGACGGTCACAGCTTGTCTGTAAGCGGATGCCGGGAGC
AGACAAGCCCGTCAGGGCGCGTCAGCGGGTGTTGGCGGGTGTCGGGGCTGGCTTAACTATGCGGCATCAG
AGCAGATTGTACTGAGAGTGCACCATATGCGGTGTGAAATACCGCACAGATGCGTAAGGAGAAAATACCG
CATCAGGCGGCCTTAAGGGCCTCGTGATACGCCTATTTTTATAGGTTAATGTCATGATAATAATGGTTTC
TTAGACGTCAGGTGGCACTTTTCGGGGAAATGTGCGCGGAACCCCTATTTGTTTATTTTTCTAAATACAT
TCAAATATGTATCCGCTCATGAGACAATAACCCTGATAAATGCTTCAATAATATTGAAAAAGGAAGAGTA
TGAGTATTCAACATTTCCGTGTCGCCCTTATTCCCTTTTTTGCGGCATTTTGCCTTCCTGTTTTTGCTCA
CCCAGAAACGCTGGTGAAAGTAAAAGATGCTGAAGATCAGTTGGGTGCACGAGTGGGTTACATCGAACTG
GATCTCAACAGCGGTAAGATCCTTGAGAGTTTTCGCCCCGAAGAACGTTTTCCAATGATGAGCACTTTTA
AAGTTCTGCTATGTGGCGCGGTATTATCCCGTATTGACGCCGGGCAAGAGCAACTCGGTCGCCGCATACA
CTATTCTCAGAATGACTTGGTTGAGTACTCACCAGTCACAGAAAAGCATCTTACGGATGGCATGACAGTA
AGAGAATTATGCAGTGCTGCCATAACCATGAGTGATAACACTGCGGCCAACTTACTTCTGACAACGATCG
GAGGACCGAAGGAGCTAACCGCTTTTTTGCACAACATGGGGGATCATGTAACTCGCCTTGATCGTTGGGA
ACCGGAGCTGAATGAAGCCATACCAAACGACGAGCGTGACACCACGATGCCTGTAGCAATGGCAACAACG
TTGCGCAAACTATTAACTGGCGAACTACTTACTCTAGCTTCCCGGCAACAATTAATAGACTGGATGGAGG
CGGATAAAGTTGCAGGACCACTTCTGCGCTCGGCCCTTCCGGCTGGCTGGTTTATTGCTGATAAATCTGG
AGCCGGTGAGCGTGGGTCTCGCGGTATCATTGCAGCACTGGGGCCAGATGGTAAGCCCTCCCGTATCGTA
GTTATCTACACGACGGGGAGTCAGGCAACTATGGATGAACGAAATAGACAGATCGCTGAGATAGGTGCCT
CACTGATTAAGCATTGGTAACTGTCAGACCAAGTTTACTCATATATACTTTAGATTGATTTAAAACTTCA
TTTTTAATTTAAAAGGATCTAGGTGAAGATCCTTTTTGATAATCTCATGACCAAAATCCCTTAACGTGAG
TTTTCGTTCCACTGAGCGTCAGACCCCGTAGAAAAGATCAAAGGATCTTCTTGAGATCCTTTTTTTCTGC
GCGTAATCTGCTGCTTGCAAACAAAAAAACCACCGCTACCAGCGGTGGTTTGTTTGCCGGATCAAGAGCT
ACCAACTCTTTTTCCGAAGGTAACTGGCTTCAGCAGAGCGCAGATACCAAATACTGTTCTTCTAGTGTAG
CCGTAGTTAGGCCACCACTTCAAGAACTCTGTAGCACCGCCTACATACCTCGCTCTGCTAATCCTGTTAC
CAGTGGCTGCTGCCAGTGGCGATAAGTCGTGTCTTACCGGGTTGGACTCAAGACGATAGTTACCGGATAA
GGCGCAGCGGTCGGGCTGAACGGGGGGTTCGTGCACACAGCCCAGCTTGGAGCGAACGACCTACACCGAA
CTGAGATACCTACAGCGTGAGCTATGAGAAAGCGCCACGCTTCCCGAAGGGAGAAAGGCGGACAGGTATC
CGGTAAGCGGCAGGGTCGGAACAGGAGAGCGCACGAGGGAGCTTCCAGGGGGAAACGCCTGGTATCTTTA
TAGTCCTGTCGGGTTTCGCCACCTCTGACTTGAGCGTCGATTTTTGTGATGCTCGTCAGGGGGGCGGAGC
CTATGGAAAAACGCCAGCAACGCGGCCTTTTTACGGTTCCTGGCCTTTTGCTGGCCTTTTGCTCACATGT
TCTTTCCTGCGTTATCCCCTGATTCTGTGGATAACCGTATTACCGCCTTTGAGTGAGCTGATACCGCTCG
CCGCAGCCGAACGACCGAGCGCAGCGAGTCAGTGAGCGAGGAAGCGGAAGAGCGCCCAATACGCAAACCG
CCTCTCCCCGCGCGTTGGCCGATTCATTAATGCAGCTGGCACGACAGGTTTCCCGACTGGAAAGCGGGCA
GTGAGCGCAACGCAATTAATGTGAGTTAGCTCACTCATTAGGCACCCCAGGCTTTACACTTTATGCTTCC
GGCTCGTATGTTGTGTGGAATTGTGAGCGGATAACAATT
Features (pLannotate 1.2.2; 14 found; start..end, strand, type, name):
    152..169     -  misc_feature   MCS (fragment): pUC18/19 multiple cloning site
   1766..1817    +  CDS            mEGFP (fragment): monomeric enhanced GFP, optimized with synthetic introns for expression in C. elegans
   1824..2624    +  CDS            CyOFP1: CyOFP1 is a basic (constitutively fluorescent) long stokes shift fluorescent protein published in 2016, derived from Entacmaea quadricolor. It is reported to be a very rapidly-maturing monomer with moderate acid sensitivity.
   2649..3011    +  CDS            his-11: H2B1_CAEEL - Experimental evidence at protein level: Swiss-Prot protein existence level 1. Core component of nucleosome. Nucleosomes wrap and compact DNA into chromatin, limiting DNA accessibility to the cellular machineries which require DNA as a template. Histones thereby play a central role in transcription regulation, DNA repair, DNA replication and chromosomal stability. DNA accessibility is regulated via a complex set of post-translational modifications of histones, also called histone code, and nucleosome remodeling. From Caenorhabditis elegans.
   3621..3773    +  CDS            aex-5 (fragment): AEX5_CAEEL - Also known as kpc-3 From Caenorhabditis elegans.
   3901..3936    +  CDS            rop (fragment): Rop protein, which maintains plasmids at low copy number; rop
   4038..4137    +  misc_feature   bom (fragment): basis of mobility region from pBR322
   4235..4339    +  promoter       AmpR promoter: bla
   4340..5200    +  CDS            AmpR: β-lactamase; bla; confers resistance to ampicillin, carbenicillin, and related antibiotics
   5371..5959    +  rep_origin     ori: high-copy-number ColE1/pMB1/pBR322/pUC origin of replication
   6142..6234    +  CDS            lacI (fragment): lac repressor; lacI; The lac repressor binds to the lac operator to inhibit transcription in E. coli. This inhibition can be relieved by adding lactose or isopropyl-β-D-thiogalactopyranoside (IPTG).
   6247..6268    +  protein_bind   CAP binding site: CAP binding activates transcription in the presence of cAMP. E. coli catabolite activator protein
   6283..6313    +  promoter       lac promoter: promoter for the E. coli lac operon
   6321..6337    +  protein_bind   lac operator: The lac repressor binds to the lac operator to inhibit transcription in E. coli. This inhibition can be relieved by adding lactose or isopropyl-β-D-thiogalactopyranoside (IPTG). lac repressor encoded by lacI
