[The description below was written by a language model from this plasmid's Addgene catalogue record and pLannotate feature annotations shown in this document.]
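Description:
pEY37 is a 6.3 kb C. elegans expression plasmid built on the pPD95.62 backbone, one of the Fire-lab style worm reporter vectors. It is propagated in E. coli through a high-copy ColE1/pUC-type origin and selected with ampicillin via the β-lactamase gene and its native promoter. Remnants of the pUC lineage are also detected, including a fragment of the multiple cloning site, the lac promoter/operator with its CAP binding site, and short lacI, rop and bom fragments; these have no role in the worm reporter function.

The payload is a transcriptional reporter for srsx-3, a C. elegans gene. The catalogue lists srsx-3 as the insert, introduced by Gibson cloning. The feature table does not annotate it, but an unannotated stretch of roughly 1.6 kb lies between the MCS fragment and the fluorescent protein coding region, which is where srsx-3 regulatory sequence would be expected to sit. Downstream is the CyOFP1 open reading frame, a monomeric, rapidly maturing, long Stokes shift orange fluorescent protein. It is preceded by a short fragment matching worm-optimized GFP, probably residual backbone sequence, and followed closely by his-11, which encodes C. elegans histone H2B. This arrangement is consistent with a CyOFP1–histone fusion that tethers the fluorophore to chromatin, giving the nuclear-localized signal described in the record. The 3' UTR is not annotated, although an aex-5 fragment is detected downstream of the histone sequence.

The plasmid is one of the reporter components associated with NeuroPAL, a multicolor atlas for whole-brain neuronal identification in C. elegans, in which nuclear fluorophores driven by different reporters help identify neurons. The record defers to that publication for the specific cells labelled by srsx-3.
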