Addgene plasmid #191041: pEY37
Purpose: srsx-3 fluorescent neural reporter driving nuclear CYOFP expression (refer to NeuroPAL paper for expression)
Depositing lab: Oliver Hobert & Eviatar Yemini. Depositing organization: Columbia University. Publication: NeuroPAL: A Multicolor Atlas for Whole-Brain Neuronal Identification in C. elegans. Yemini E, Lin A, Nejatbakhsh A, Varol E, Sun R, Mena GE, Samuel ADT, Paninski L, Venkatachalam V, Hobert O. Cell. 2021 Jan 7;184(1):272-288.e11. doi: 10.1016/j.cell.2020.12.012. Epub 2020 Dec 29. PubMed 33378642.
Backbone
  Vector backbone: pPD95.62
  Vector type: Worm Expression
Growth in bacteria
  Bacterial resistance: Ampicillin, 100 μg/mL
  Growth temperature: 37°C
  Growth strain: DH5alpha
  Copy number: Unknown
Gene/Insert
  Gene/Insert name: srsx-3
  Species: C. elegans (nematode)
  Mutation: None
  Entrez Gene: srsx-3 (a.k.a. CELE_Y97E10B.9)
  Cloning method: Gibson Cloning
Terms and licenses: Academic/Nonprofit Terms; Industry Terms: Not Available to Industry
How to cite: pEY37 was a gift from Oliver Hobert & Eviatar Yemini (Addgene plasmid # 191041 ; http://n2t.net/addgene:191041 ; RRID:Addgene_191041)
